>Addgene plasmid #142158 | TFORF2767 | addgene full sequence | sequence record 397668 | Addgene NGS Result
TTAATGTAGTCTTATGCAATACTCTTGTAGTCTTGCAACATGGTAACGATGAGTTAGCAACATGCCTTAC
AAGGAGAGAAAAAGCACCGTGCATGCCGATTGGTGGAAGTAAGGTGGTACGATCGTGCCTTATTAGGAAG
GCAACAGACGGGTCTGACATGGATTGGACGAACCACTGAATTGCCGCATTGCAGAGATATTGTATTTAAG
TGCCTAGCTCGATACATAAACGGGTCTCTCTGGTTAGACCAGATCTGAGCCTGGGAGCTCTCTGGCTAAC
TAGGGAACCCACTGCTTAAGCCTCAATAAAGCTTGCCTTGAGTGCTTCAAGTAGTGTGTGCCCGTCTGTT
GTGTGACTCTGGTAACTAGAGATCCCTCAGACCCTTTTAGTCAGTGTGGAAAATCTCTAGCAGTGGCGCC
CGAACAGGGACTTGAAAGCGAAAGGGAAACCAGAGGAGCTCTCTCGACGCAGGACTCGGCTTGCTGAAGC
GCGCACGGCAAGAGGCGAGGGGCGGCGACTGGTGAGTACGCCAAAAATTTTGACTAGCGGAGGCTAGAAG
GAGAGAGATGGGTGCGAGAGCGTCAGTATTAAGCGGGGGAGAATTAGATCGCGATGGGAAAAAATTCGGT
TAAGGCCAGGGGGAAAGAAAAAATATAAATTAAAACATATAGTATGGGCAAGCAGGGAGCTAGAACGATT
CGCAGTTAATCCTGGCCTGTTAGAAACATCAGAAGGCTGTAGACAAATACTGGGACAGCTACAACCATCC
CTTCAGACAGGATCAGAAGAACTTAGATCATTATATAATACAGTAGCAACCCTCTATTGTGTGCATCAAA
GGATAGAGATAAAAGACACCAAGGAAGCTTTAGACAAGATAGAGGAAGAGCAAAACAAAAGTAAGACCAC
CGCACAGCAAGCGGCCGCTGATCTTCAGACCTGGAGGAGGAGATATGAGGGACAATTGGAGAAGTGAATT
ATATAAATATAAAGTAGTAAAAATTGAACCATTAGGAGTAGCACCCACCAAGGCAAAGAGAAGAGTGGTG
CAGAGAGAAAAAAGAGCAGTGGGAATAGGAGCTTTGTTCCTTGGGTTCTTGGGAGCAGCAGGAAGCACTA
TGGGCGCAGCGTCAATGACGCTGACGGTACAGGCCAGACAATTATTGTCTGGTATAGTGCAGCAGCAGAA
CAATTTGCTGAGGGCTATTGAGGCGCAACAGCATCTGTTGCAACTCACAGTCTGGGGCATCAAGCAGCTC
CAGGCAAGAATCCTGGCTGTGGAAAGATACCTAAAGGATCAACAGCTCCTGGGGATTTGGGGTTGCTCTG
GAAAACTCATTTGCACCACTGCTGTGCCTTGGAATGCTAGTTGGAGTAATAAATCTCTGGAACAGATTTG
GAATCACACGACCTGGATGGAGTGGGACAGAGAAATTAACAATTACACAAGCTTAATACACTCCTTAATT
GAAGAATCGCAAAACCAGCAAGAAAAGAATGAACAAGAATTATTGGAATTAGATAAATGGGCAAGTTTGT
GGAATTGGTTTAACATAACAAATTGGCTGTGGTATATAAAATTATTCATAATGATAGTAGGAGGCTTGGT
AGGTTTAAGAATAGTTTTTGCTGTACTTTCTATAGTGAATAGAGTTAGGCAGGGATATTCACCATTATCG
TTTCAGACCCACCTCCCAACCCCGAGGGGACCCATGCATTGCATCTCAATTAGTCAGCAACCAGGTGTGG
AAAGTCCCCAGGCTCCCCAGCAGGCAGAAGTATGCAAAGCATGCGTCTCAATTAGTCAGCAACCATAGTC
CCGCCCCTAACTCCGCCCATCCCGCCCCTAACTCCGCCCAGTTCCGCCCATTCTCCGCCCCATGGCTGAC
TAATTTTTTTTATTTATGCAGAGGCCGAGGCCGCCTCGGCCTCTGAGCTATTCCAGAAGTAGTGAGGAGG
CTTTTTTGGAGGCCTAGGCTTTTGCAAAAAGCTTTCTAGAGGTACCACCGGAGCTTACCATGACCGAGTA
CAAGCCCACGGTGCGCCTCGCCACCCGCGACGACGTCCCCAGGGCCGTACGCACCCTCGCCGCCGCGTTC
GCCGACTACCCCGCCACGCGCCACACCGTCGATCCGGACCGCCACATCGAGCGGGTCACCGAGCTGCAAG
AACTCTTCCTCACGCGCGTCGGGCTCGACATCGGCAAGGTGTGGGTCGCGGACGACGGCGCCGCCGTGGC
GGTCTGGACCACGCCGGAGAGCGTCGAAGCGGGGGCGGTGTTCGCCGAGATCGGCCCGCGCATGGCCGAG
TTGAGCGGTTCCCGGCTGGCCGCGCAGCAACAGATGGAAGGCCTCCTGGCGCCGCACCGGCCCAAGGAGC
CCGCGTGGTTCCTGGCCACCGTCGGCGTCTCGCCCGACCACCAGGGCAAGGGTCTGGGCAGCGCCGTCGT
GCTCCCCGGAGTGGAGGCGGCCGAGCGCGCCGGGGTGCCCGCCTTCCTGGAGACCTCCGCGCCCCGCAAC
CTCCCCTTCTACGAGCGGCTCGGCTTCACCGTCACCGCCGACGTCGAGGTGCCCGAAGGACCGCGCACCT
GGTGCATGACCCGCAAGCCCGGTGCCAGTTAACGAATTCTAGATCTTGAGACAAATGGCAGTATTCATCC
ACAATTTTAAAAGAAAAGGGGGGATTGGGGGGTACAGTGCAGGGGAAAGAATAGTAGACATAATAGCAAC
AGACATACAAACTAAAGAATTACAAAAACAAATTACAAAAATTCAAAATTTTCGGGTTTATTACAGGGAC
AGCAGAGATCCACTTTGGCGCCGGCTCGAGGCCTGCAGGTGCAAAGATGGATAAAGTTTTAAACAGAGAG
GAATCTTTGCAGCTAATGGACCTTCTAGGTCTTGAAAGGAGTGGGAATTGGCTCCGGTGCCCGTCAGTGG
GCAGAGCGCACATCGCCCACAGTCCCCGAGAAGTTGGGGGGAGGGGTCGGCAATTGAACCGGTGCCTAGA
GAAGGTGGCGCGGGGTAAACTGGGAAAGTGATGTCGTGTACTGGCTCCGCCTTTTTCCCGAGGGTGGGGG
AGAACCGTATATAAGTGCAGTAGTCGCCGTGAACGTTCTTTTTCGCAACGGGTTTGCCGCCAGAACACAG
GTAAGTGCCGTGTGTGGTTCCCGCGGGCCTGGCCTCTTTACGGGTTATGGCCCTTGCGTGCCTTGAATTA
CTTCCACCTGGCTGCAGTACGTGATTCTTGATCCCGAGCTTCGGGTTGGAAGTGGGTGGGAGAGTTCGAG
GCCTTGCGCTTAAGGAGCCCCTTCGCCTCGTGCTTGAGTTGAGGCCTGGCCTGGGCGCTGGGGCCGCCGC
GTGCGAATCTGGTGGCACCTTCGCGCCTGTCTCGCTGCTTTCGATAAGTCTCTAGCCATTTAAAATTTTT
GATGACCTGCTGCGACGCTTTTTTTCTGGCAAGATAGTCTTGTAAATGCGGGCCAAGATCTGCACACTGG
TATTTCGGTTTTTGGGGCCGCGGGCGGCGACGGGGCCCGTGCGTCCCAGCGCACATGTTCGGCGAGGCGG
GGCCTGCGAGCGCGGCCACCGAGAATCGGACGGGGGTAGTCTCAAGCTGGCCGGCCTGCTCTGGTGCCTG
GCCTCGCGCCGCCGTGTATCGCCCCGCCCTGGGCGGCAAGGCTGGCCCGGTCGGCACCAGTTGCGTGAGC
GGAAAGATGGCCGCTTCCCGGCCCTGCTGCAGGGAGCTCAAAATGGAGGACGCGGCGCTCGGGAGAGCGG
GCGGGTGAGTCACCCACACAAAGGAAAAGGGCCTTTCCGTCCTCAGCCGTCGCTTCATGTGACTCCACGG
AGTACCGGGCGCCGTCCAGGCACCTCGATTAGTTCTCGAGCTTTTGGAGTACGTCGTCTTTAGGTTGGGG
GGAGGGGTTTTATGCGATGGAGTTTCCCCACACTGAGTGGGTGGAGACTGAAGTTAGGCCAGCTTGGCAC
TTGATGTAATTCTCCTTGGAATTTGCCCTTTTTGAGTTTGGATCTTGGTTCATTCTCAAGCCTCAGACAG
TGGTTCAAAGTTTTTTTCTTCCATTTCAGGTGTCGTGAGGCTAGCACCGCCACCATGACCACTGCAGGCA
GGGGAAATTTAGGCCTCATCCCCAGGAGCACTGCTTTCCAGAAGCAAGAGGGGCGCCTGACTGTGAAGCA
GGAGCCAGCAAACCAGACCTGGGGGCAGGGCAGCAGTCTCCAGAAGAACTATCCTCCTGTCTGCGAAATC
TTCCGGCTACACTTCAGGCAATTGTGTTACCACGAGATGTCTGGGCCGCAGGAAGCATTGAGCCGGCTTC
GGGAGCTCTGCCGCTGGTGGCTCATGCCAGAGGTGCACACCAAGGAGCAGATCCTGGAGCTGCTGGTGCT
TGAGCAGTTCCTGAGCATCCTCCCTGGGGAGCTCCGGACCTGGGTGCAGCTGCATCACCCTGAGAGTGGT
GAGGAGGCTGTGGCTGTGGTGGAGGATTTCCAGAGACACCTCAGTGGATCAGAGGAGGTTTCAGCCCCAG
CACAGAAACAGGAAATGCATTTTGAGGAGACAACAGCTCTGGGTACAACAAAGGAATCTCCTCCTACCTC
ACCCCTCAGTGGGGGCTCAGCCCCTGGAGCCCACCTGGAGCCTCCTTATGACCCAGGGACACACCACCTC
CCCAGTGGGGACTTCGCTCAATGTACTTCTCCAGTTCCTACCCTTCCTCAAGTGGGGAACTCAGGAGACC
AAGCAGGGGCAACTGTACTTCGGATGGTCAGGCCCCAGGATACTGTGGCATATGAGGACCTATCTGTAGA
CTACACTCAGAAGAAATGGAAAAGTCTCACACTCAGTCAGAGAGCCCTGCAGTGGAACATGATGCCAGAA
AATCACCATAGCATGGCCTCCTTGGGCTGGAGTACAATGGCGTAGTAATGAACTAGTCCGTAACTTGAAA
GTATTTCGATTTCTTGGCTTTATATATCTTGTGGAAAGGACGACCGAAAGCCAATGAAGCTTTAGGTACG
CGTTAAGTCGACAATCAACCTCTGGATTACAAAATTTGTGAAAGATTGACTGGTATTCTTAACTATGTTG
CTCCTTTTACGCTATGTGGATACGCTGCTTTAATGCCTTTGTATCATGCTATTGCTTCCCGTATGGCTTT
CATTTTCTCCTCCTTGTATAAATCCTGGTTGCTGTCTCTTTATGAGGAGTTGTGGCCCGTTGTCAGGCAA
CGTGGCGTGGTGTGCACTGTGTTTGCTGACGCAACCCCCACTGGTTGGGGCATTGCCACCACCTGTCAGC
TCCTTTCCGGGACTTTCGCTTTCCCCCTCCCTATTGCCACGGCGGAACTCATCGCCGCCTGCCTTGCCCG
CTGCTGGACAGGGGCTCGGCTGTTGGGCACTGACAATTCCGTGGTGTTGTCGGGGAAATCATCGTCCTTT
CCTTGGCTGCTCGCCTGTGTTGCCACCTGGATTCTGCGCGGGACGTCCTTCTGCTACGTCCCTTCGGCCC
TCAATCCAGCGGACCTTCCTTCCCGCGGCCTGCTGCCGGCTCTGCGGCCTCTTCCGCGTCTTCGCCTTCG
CCCTCAGACGAGTCGGATCTCCCTTTGGGCCGCCTCCCCGCGTCGACTTTAAGACCAATGACTTACAAGG
CAGCTGTAGATCTTAGCCACTTTTTAAAAGAAAAGGGGGGACTGGAAGGGCTAATTCACTCCCAACGAAG
ACAAGATCTGCTTTTTGCTTGTACTGGGTCTCTCTGGTTAGACCAGATCTGAGCCTGGGAGCTCTCTGGC
TAACTAGGGAACCCACTGCTTAAGCCTCAATAAAGCTTGCCTTGAGTGCTTCAAGTAGTGTGTGCCCGTC
TGTTGTGTGACTCTGGTAACTAGAGATCCCTCAGACCCTTTTAGTCAGTGTGGAAAATCTCTAGCAGTAC
GTATAGTAGTTCATGTCATCTTATTATTCAGTATTTATAACTTGCAAAGAAATGAATATCAGAGAGTGAG
AGGAACTTGTTTATTGCAGCTTATAATGGTTACAAATAAAGCAATAGCATCACAAATTTCACAAATAAAG
CATTTTTTTCACTGCATTCTAGTTGTGGTTTGTCCAAACTCATCAATGTATCTTATCATGTCTGGCTCTA
GCTATCCCGCCCCTAACTCCGCCCATCCCGCCCCTAACTCCGCCCAGTTCCGCCCATTCTCCGCCCCATG
GCTGACTAATTTTTTTTATTTATGCAGAGGCCGAGGCCGCCTCGGCCTCTGAGCTATTCCAGAAGTAGTG
AGGAGGCTTTTTTGGAGGCCTAGGGACGTACCCAATTCGCCCTATAGTGAGTCGTATTACGCGCGCTCAC
TGGCCGTCGTTTTACAACGTCGTGACTGGGAAAACCCTGGCGTTACCCAACTTAATCGCCTTGCAGCACA
TCCCCCTTTCGCCAGCTGGCGTAATAGCGAAGAGGCCCGCACCGATCGCCCTTCCCAACAGTTGCGCAGC
CTGAATGGCGAATGGG
[124 nt withheld, positions 6527-6650]
C
[91 nt withheld, positions 6652-6742]
A
[49 nt withheld, positions 6744-6792]
CCTTTGACGTTGGAGTCCACGTTCTTT
[37 nt withheld, positions 6820-6856]
ACCCTATCTCGGTCTATTCTTTTGATTTATAAGGGATTTTGCCGATTTCGGCCTATTGGTTAAAAAATGA
GCTGATTTAACAAAAATTTAACGCGAATTTTAACAAAATATTAACGCTTACAATTTAGGTGGCACTTTTC
GGGGAAATGTGCGCGGAACCCCTATTTGTTTATTTTTCTAAATACATTCAAATATGTATCCGCTCATGAG
ACAATAACCCTGATAAATGCTTCAATAATATTGAAAAAGGAAGAGTATGAGTATTCAACATTTCCGTGTC
GCCCTTATTCCCTTTTTTGCGGCATTTTGCCTTCCTGTTTTTGCTCACCCAGAAACGCTGGTGAAAGTAA
AAGATGCTGAAGATCAGTTGGGTGCACGAGTGGGTTACATCGAACTGGATCTCAACAGCGGTAAGATCCT
TGAGAGTTTTCGCCCCGAAGAACGTTTTCCAATGATGAGCACTTTTAAAGTTCTGCTATGTGGCGCGGTA
TTATCCCGTATTGACGCCGGGCAAGAGCAACTCGGTCGCCGCATACACTATTCTCAGAATGACTTGGTTG
AGTACTCACCAGTCACAGAAAAGCATCTTACGGATGGCATGACAGTAAGAGAATTATGCAGTGCTGCCAT
AACCATGAGTGATAACACTGCGGCCAACTTACTTCTGACAACGATCGGAGGACCGAAGGAGCTAACCGCT
TTTTTGCACAACATGGGGGATCATGTAACTCGCCTTGATCGTTGGGAACCGGAGCTGAATGAAGCCATAC
CAAACGACGAGCGTGACACCACGATGCCTGTAGCAATGGCAACAACGTTGCGCAAACTATTAACTGGCGA
ACTACTTACTCTAGCTTCCCGGCAACAATTAATAGACTGGATGGAGGCGGATAAAGTTGCAGGACCACTT
CTGCGCTCGGCCCTTCCGGCTGGCTGGTTTATTGCTGATAAATCTGGAGCCGGTGAGCGTGGGTCTCGCG
GTATCATTGCAGCACTGGGGCCAGATGGTAAGCCCTCCCGTATCGTAGTTATCTACACGACGGGGAGTCA
GGCAACTATGGATGAACGAAATAGACAGATCGCTGAGATAGGTGCCTCACTGATTAAGCATTGGTAACTG
TCAGACCAAGTTTACTCATATATACTTTAGATTGATTTAAAACTTCATTTTTAATTTAAAAGGATCTAGG
TGAAGATCCTTTTTGATAATCTCATGACCAAAATCCCTTAACGTGAGTTTTCGTTCCACTGAGCGTCAGA
CCCCGTAGAAAAGATCAAAGGATCTTCTTGAGATCCTTTTTTTCTGCGCGTAATCTGCTGCTTGCAAACA
AAAAAACCACCGCTACCAGCGGTGGTTTGTTTGCCGGATCAAGAGCTACCAACTCTTTTTCCGAAGGTAA
CTGGCTTCAGCAGAGCGCAGATACCAAATACTGTTCTTCTAGTGTAGCCGTAGTTAGGCCACCACTTCAA
GAACTCTGTAGCACCGCCTACATACCTCGCTCTGCTAATCCTGTTACCAGTGGCTGCTGCCAGTGGCGAT
AAGTCGTGTCTTACCGGGTTGGACTCAAGACGATAGTTACCGGATAAGGCGCAGCGGTCGGGCTGAACGG
GGGGTTCGTGCACACAGCCCAGCTTGGAGCGAACGACCTACACCGAACTGAGATACCTACAGCGTGAGCT
ATGAGAAAGCGCCACGCTTCCCGAAGGGAGAAAGGCGGACAGGTATCCGGTAAGCGGCAGGGTCGGAACA
GGAGAGCGCACGAGGGAGCTTCCAGGGGGAAACGCCTGGTATCTTTATAGTCCTGTCGGGTTTCGCCACC
TCTGACTTGAGCGTCGATTTTTGTGATGCTCGTCAGGGGGGCGGAGCCTATGGAAAAACGCCAGCAACGC
GGCCTTTTTACGGTTCCTGGCCTTTTGCTGGCCTTTTGCTCACATGTTCTTTCCTGCGTTATCCCCTGAT
TCTGTGGATAACCGTATTACCGCCTTTGAGTGAGCTGATACCGCTCGCCGCAGCCGAACGACCGAGCGCA
GCGAGTCAGTGAGCGAGGAAGCGGAAGAGCGCCCAATACGCAAACCGCCTCTCCCCGCGCGTTGGCCGAT
TCATTAATGCAGCTGGCACGACAGGTTTCCCGACTGGAAAGCGGGCAGTGAGCGCAACGCAATTAATGTG
AGTTAGCTCACTCATTAGGCACCCCAGGCTTTACACTTTATGCTTCCGGCTCGTATGTTGTGTGGAATTG
TGAGCGGATAACAATTTCACACAGGAAACAGCTATGACCATGATTACGCCAAGCGCGCAATTAACCCTCA
CTAAAGGGAACAAAAGCTGGAGCTGCAAGC
Features (pLannotate 1.2.2; 31 found; start..end, strand, type, name):
      5..231     +  promoter       RSV promoter: Rous sarcoma virus enhancer/promoter
    232..412     +  LTR            5' LTR (truncated): truncated 5' long terminal repeat (LTR) from HIV-1
    459..584     +  misc_feature   HIV-1 Ψ: packaging signal of human immunodeficiency virus type 1
    568..931     +  CDS            HIV-1 gag (fragment): gag protein from human immunodeficiency virus 1; gag
   1077..1310    +  misc_feature   RRE: The Rev response element (RRE) of HIV-1 allows for Rev-dependent mRNA export from the nucleus to the cytoplasm.
   1687..1713    +  CDS            Rev (fragment): human immunodeficiency virus 1 (HIV-1) Rev protein; rev; enhances nuclear export of unspliced and incompletely spliced viral mRNAs
   1720..1743    +  promoter       SV40 promoter (fragment): SV40 early promoter
   1744..1815    +  promoter       SV40 promoter (fragment): SV40 enhancer and early promoter
   1839..1974    +  rep_origin     SV40 ori: SV40 origin of replication
   2020..2616    +  CDS            PuroR (fragment): puromycin N-acetyltransferase; pac from Streptomyces; confers resistance to puromycin
   2665..2782    +  misc_feature   cPPT/CTS: central polypurine tract and central termination sequence of HIV-1
   2847..2913    +  CDS            small t antigen (fragment): SV40 (simian virus 40) small t antigen
   2920..4098    +  promoter       EF-1α promoter: strong constitutive promoter for human elongation factor EF-1α
   4115..4939    +  CDS            ZKSCAN7 (fragment): ZKSC7_HUMAN - Also known as ZNF167, ZNF448, ZNF64. Experimental evidence at protein level: Swiss-Prot protein existence level 1. May be involved in transcriptional regulation. From Homo sapiens (Human).
   4958..5011    +  promoter       U6 promoter (fragment): RNA polymerase III promoter for human U6 snRNA
   5053..5641    +  misc_feature   WPRE: woodchuck hepatitis virus posttranscriptional regulatory element
   5692..5711    +  misc_feature   cPPT/CTS (fragment): central polypurine tract and central termination sequence of HIV-1
   5713..5946    +  LTR            3' LTR (ΔU3): self-inactivating 3' long terminal repeat (LTR) from HIV-1
   6024..6145    +  polyA_signal   SV40 poly(A) signal: SV40 polyadenylation signal
   6185..6320    +  rep_origin     SV40 ori: SV40 origin of replication
   6341..6359    -  promoter       T7 promoter: promoter for bacteriophage T7 RNA polymerase
   6367..6522    +  CDS            lacZα (fragment): LacZα fragment of β-galactosidase; lacZ fragment
   6527..6955    +  rep_origin     f1 ori (sequence partly withheld): f1 bacteriophage origin of replication; arrow indicates direction of (+) strand synthesis
   7008..7112    +  promoter       AmpR promoter: bla
   7113..7973    +  CDS            AmpR: β-lactamase; bla; confers resistance to ampicillin, carbenicillin, and related antibiotics
   8144..8732    +  rep_origin     ori: high-copy-number ColE1/pMB1/pBR322/pUC origin of replication
   8915..9007    +  CDS            lacI (fragment): lac repressor; lacI; The lac repressor binds to the lac operator to inhibit transcription in E. coli. This inhibition can be relieved by adding lactose or isopropyl-β-D-thiogalactopyranoside (IPTG).
   9020..9041    +  protein_bind   CAP binding site: CAP binding activates transcription in the presence of cAMP. E. coli catabolite activator protein
   9056..9086    +  promoter       lac promoter: promoter for the E. coli lac operon
   9094..9110    +  protein_bind   lac operator: The lac repressor binds to the lac operator to inhibit transcription in E. coli. This inhibition can be relieved by adding lactose or isopropyl-β-D-thiogalactopyranoside (IPTG). lac repressor encoded by lacI
   9155..9173    +  promoter       T3 promoter: promoter for bacteriophage T3 RNA polymerase
