[The description below was written by a language model from this plasmid's Addgene catalogue record and pLannotate feature annotations shown in this document.]
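Description:
TFORF2767 is a third-generation-style, self-inactivating lentiviral expression plasmid built on the pLX_TRC317 backbone and carrying an open reading frame for the human zinc-finger transcription factor ZKSCAN7 (also known as ZNF167). It belongs to a barcoded transcription factor ORF collection in which each construct carries a unique 24-bp barcode, so that the factor delivered to a given cell can be identified in pooled overexpression screens. The barcode is not annotated as a separate feature in the table. In bacteria the plasmid replicates from a high-copy ColE1/pUC-type origin and is selected with ampicillin through the bla gene. An f1 origin and remnants of lac and phage promoter sequences from the cloning backbone are also present. The depositor notes a risk of plasmid recombination, which is common for LTR-containing vectors.

The viral cassette begins with an RSV promoter fused to a truncated HIV-1 5' LTR, which drives Tat-independent transcription of the genomic RNA in packaging cells. This is followed by the Ψ packaging signal with a gag fragment, the Rev response element for nuclear export, and a cPPT/CTS element. An SV40 early promoter drives puromycin N-acetyltransferase for selection of transduced mammalian cells. Downstream, the strong constitutive EF-1α promoter expresses the ZKSCAN7 ORF, annotated as a fragment of the reference protein and consistent with the recorded insert of about 930 bp, which the record links to several transcript accessions. A WPRE enhances transcript expression, and the ΔU3 3' LTR inactivates the integrated provirus's LTR promoter; an SV40 polyadenylation signal follows. The small U6 promoter, small t antigen and similar fragment hits are probably short sequence remnants rather than functional elements.
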