Addgene plasmid #142158: TFORF2767
Purpose: Lentiviral vector for overexpressing transcription factor ORFs with unique 24-bp barcodes. Barcodes facilitate identification of transcription factors in pooled screens.
Depositing lab: Feng Zhang. Depositing organization: Broad Institute. Publication: A transcription factor atlas of directed differentiation. Joung J, Ma S, Tay T, Geiger-Schuller KR, Kirchgatterer PC, Verdine VK, Guo B, Arias-Garcia MA, Allen WE, Singh A, Kuksenko O, Abudayyeh OO, Gootenberg JS, Fu Z, Macrae RK, Buenrostro JD, Regev A, Zhang F. Cell. 2023 Jan 5;186(1):209-229.e26. doi: 10.1016/j.cell.2022.11.026. PubMed 36608654.
Backbone
  Vector backbone: pLX_TRC317
  Backbone manufacturer: Broad Institute Genetic Perturbation Platform
  Backbone size w/o insert (bp): 8264
  Vector type: Mammalian Expression, Lentiviral
  Selectable markers: Puromycin
Growth in bacteria
  Bacterial resistance: Ampicillin, 100 μg/mL
  Growth temperature: 37°C
  Growth strain: NEB Stable
  Copy number: High Copy
Gene/Insert
  Gene/Insert name: ZKSCAN7
  Species: H. sapiens (human)
  Insert size (bp): 932
  Entrez Gene: ZNF167 (a.k.a. ZFP, ZNF64, ZNF448, ZKSCAN7, FLJ12738)
  Promoter: EF1a
  Cloning method: Unknown
  Sequencing primers: 5′ GGGTGGAGACTGAAGTTAGGCCAG; 3′ CACATAGCGTAAAAGGAGCAACATAG
Terms and licenses: Academic/Nonprofit Terms; Industry Terms: Not Available to Industry
Depositor comments: NM_001288591,NM_025169,ENST00000431636,ENST00000341840 . The transcription factor ORF portion of this plasmid was synthesized by Genewiz. Please test multiple small colonies in case of plasmid recombination. To make this collection available in a timely manner, a portion of this collection was not fully sequenced by Addgene. If an Addgene verified full plasmid sequence is not available, please contact us prior to placing an order to request the full sequence.
How to cite: TFORF2767 was a gift from Feng Zhang (Addgene plasmid # 142158 ; http://n2t.net/addgene:142158 ; RRID:Addgene_142158)
