>Addgene plasmid #142158 | TFORF2767 | depositor partial sequence | sequence record 278612 | Insert
ACCGCCACCATGACCACTGCAGGCAGGGGAAATTTAGGCCTCATCCCCAGGAGCACTGCTTTCCAGAAGC
AAGAGGGGCGCCTGACTGTGAAGCAGGAGCCAGCAAACCAGACCTGGGGGCAGGGCAGCAGTCTCCAGAA
GAACTATCCTCCTGTCTGCGAAATCTTCCGGCTACACTTCAGGCAATTGTGTTACCACGAGATGTCTGGG
CCGCAGGAAGCATTGAGCCGGCTTCGGGAGCTCTGCCGCTGGTGGCTCATGCCAGAGGTGCACACCAAGG
AGCAGATCCTGGAGCTGCTGGTGCTTGAGCAGTTCCTGAGCATCCTCCCTGGGGAGCTCCGGACCTGGGT
GCAGCTGCATCACCCTGAGAGTGGTGAGGAGGCTGTGGCTGTGGTGGAGGATTTCCAGAGACACCTCAGT
GGATCAGAGGAGGTTTCAGCCCCAGCACAGAAACAGGAAATGCATTTTGAGGAGACAACAGCTCTGGGTA
CAACAAAGGAATCTCCTCCTACCTCACCCCTCAGTGGGGGCTCAGCCCCTGGAGCCCACCTGGAGCCTCC
TTATGACCCAGGGACACACCACCTCCCCAGTGGGGACTTCGCTCAATGTACTTCTCCAGTTCCTACCCTT
CCTCAAGTGGGGAACTCAGGAGACCAAGCAGGGGCAACTGTACTTCGGATGGTCAGGCCCCAGGATACTG
TGGCATATGAGGACCTATCTGTAGACTACACTCAGAAGAAATGGAAAAGTCTCACACTCAGTCAGAGAGC
CCTGCAGTGGAACATGATGCCAGAAAATCACCATAGCATGGCCTCCTTGGGCTGGAGTACAATGGCGTAG
TAATGAACTAGTCCGTAACTTGAAAGTATTTCGATTTCTTGGCTTTATATATCTTGTGGAAAGGACGACC
GAAAGCCAATGAAGCTTTAGGT
