>Addgene plasmid #142158 | TFORF2767 | depositor partial sequence | sequence record 278613 | Barcode
CCGAAAGCCAATGAAGCTTTAGGT
